Addgene plasmid #224487: pME V5 mScarlet-I (JDW 1323)
Purpose: Gateway compatible middle entry clone containing V5 tagged m-Scarlet-I (Cytosolic far red fluorescent reporter)
Depositing lab: Joshua Wythe. Depositing organization: University of Virginia. Publication: MultiSite Assembly of Gateway Induced Clones (MAGIC): a flexible cloning toolbox for use in vertebrate model systems. Gillespie WB 3rd, Zhang Y, Ruiz OE, Cerda J 3rd, Ortiz-Guzman J, Sherman M, Turner WD, Largoza G, Mosser LE, Fujimoto E, Chien CB, Kwan KM, Arenkiel BR, Devine WP, Wythe JD. Development. 2025 Nov 15;152(22):dev204308. doi: 10.1242/dev.204308. Epub 2025 Nov 13. PubMed 41230856.
Backbone
  Vector backbone: pDONR221
  Vector type: Gateway cloning
Growth in bacteria
  Bacterial resistance: Kanamycin, 50 μg/mL
  Growth temperature: 37°C
  Growth strain: DH5alpha
  Copy number: High Copy
Gene/Insert
  Gene/Insert name: V5-mScarlet-I
  Species: Synthetic
  Cloning method: Gateway Cloning
Terms and licenses: Academic/Nonprofit Terms; Industry Terms: Not Available to Industry
Depositor comments: Please visit https://doi.org/10.1101/2024.07.13.603267 for bioRxiv preprint.
How to cite: pME V5 mScarlet-I (JDW 1323) was a gift from Joshua Wythe (Addgene plasmid # 224487 ; http://n2t.net/addgene:224487 ; RRID:Addgene_224487)
