[The description below was written by a language model from this plasmid's Addgene catalogue record and pLannotate feature annotations shown in this document.]
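Description:
pME V5 mScarlet-I (JDW 1323) is a Gateway middle entry clone built on the pDONR221 backbone, a small (about 3.4 kb) bacterial plasmid intended as a cloning intermediate rather than an expression vector. It is maintained in E. coli through a high-copy ColE1/pUC-type origin of replication and selected with kanamycin via an aminoglycoside phosphotransferase (KanR) gene. Upstream of the cassette lie the rrnB T1 and T2 transcription terminators typical of pDONR vectors, which insulate the insert from read-through transcription. A T7 promoter sits just outside attL2, pointing back toward the insert on the opposite strand. Short annotated fragments of lacI, lacZα and a pBluescript multiple cloning site appear to be backbone or cloning remnants rather than functional elements.

The payload is a synthetic open reading frame encoding mScarlet-I, a rapidly maturing monomeric red fluorescent protein, preceded by an N-terminal V5 epitope tag. With no targeting signals annotated, the fusion serves as a cytosolic reporter; the catalogue entry calls it "far red," whereas the feature annotation describes mScarlet-I as a red fluorescent protein. The V5 tag allows antibody-based detection independent of fluorescence. The cassette is flanked by attL1 and attL2 sites, so it has no eukaryotic promoter or polyadenylation signal of its own. Instead, it is designed to be combined by LR Clonase-mediated recombination with a 5′ entry clone supplying a promoter, a 3′ entry clone and a destination vector in a MultiSite Gateway reaction. The plasmid belongs to a modular toolbox for assembling expression constructs for use in vertebrate model systems.
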