Features (pLannotate 1.2.2; 12 found; start..end, strand, type, name):
    121..213     +  CDS            lacI (fragment): lac repressor; lacI; The lac repressor binds to the lac operator to inhibit transcription in E. coli. This inhibition can be relieved by adding lactose or isopropyl-β-D-thiogalactopyranoside (IPTG).
    268..295     -  terminator     rrnB T2 terminator: transcription terminator T2 from the E. coli rrnB gene
    427..470     +  terminator     rrnB T1 terminator: Escherichia coli rrnB; transcription terminator T1 from the E. coli rrnB gene
    517..553     -  CDS            lacZα (fragment): LacZα fragment of β-galactosidase; lacZ fragment
    569..668     +  protein_bind   attL1: mutant version of attL; recombination site for the Gateway® LR reaction LR Clonase™
    696..737     +  CDS            V5 tag: epitope tag from simian virus 5
    753..1448    +  CDS            mScarlet-I: mScarlet-I is a basic (constitutively fluorescent) red fluorescent protein published in 2016, derived from synthetic construct. It is reported to be a rapidly-maturing monomer with moderate acid sensitivity.
   1508..1526    +  misc_feature   MCS (fragment): pBluescript multiple cloning site
   1526..1625    -  protein_bind   attL2: mutant version of attL; recombination site for the Gateway® LR reaction LR Clonase™
   1643..1661    -  promoter       T7 promoter: promoter for bacteriophage T7 RNA polymerase
   1795..2604    +  CDS            KanR: aminoglycoside phosphotransferase; aph(3')-Ia; confers resistance to kanamycin in bacteria or G418 (Geneticin®) in eukaryotes
   2751..3339    +  rep_origin     ori: high-copy-number ColE1/pMB1/pBR322/pUC origin of replication
>Addgene plasmid #224487 | pME V5 mScarlet-I (JDW 1323) | addgene full sequence | sequence record 447099 | Addgene NGS Result
CTTTCCTGCGTTATCCCCTGATTCTGTGGATAACCGTATTACCGCCTTTGAGTGAGCTGATACCGCTCGC
CGCAGCCGAACGACCGAGCGCAGCGAGTCAGTGAGCGAGGAAGCGGAAGAGCGCCCAATACGCAAACCGC
CTCTCCCCGCGCGTTGGCCGATTCATTAATGCAGCTGGCACGACAGGTTTCCCGACTGGAAAGCGGGCAG
TGAGCGCAACGCAATTAATACGCGTACCGCTAGCCAGGAAGAGTTTGTAGAAACGCAAAAAGGCCATCCG
TCAGGATGGCCTTCTGCTTAGTTTGATGCCTGGCAGTTTATGGCGGGCGTCCTGCCCGCCACCCTCCGGG
CCGTTGCTTCACAACGTTCAAATCCGCTCCCGGCGGATTTGTCCTACTCAGGAGAGCGTTCACCGACAAA
CAACAGATAAAACGAAAGGCCCAGTCTTCCGACTGAGCCTTTCGTTTTATTTGATGCCTGGCAGTTCCCT
ACTCTCGCGTTAACGCTAGCATGGATGTTTTCCCAGTCACGACGTTGTAAAACGACGGCCAGTCTTAAGC
TCGGGCCCCAAATAATGATTTTATTTTGACTGATAGTGACCTGTTCGTTGCAACAAATTGATGAGCAATG
CTTTTTTATAATGCCAACTTTGTACAAAAAAGCAGGCTGGATCCACTAGTGCTAGCGCCACCATGGGTAA
GCCTATCCCTAACCCTCTCCTCGGTCTCGATTCTACGGGTGGTGCTGGTGGTATGGTGAGCAAGGGCGAG
GCAGTGATCAAGGAGTTCATGCGGTTCAAGGTGCACATGGAGGGCTCCATGAACGGCCACGAGTTCGAGA
TCGAGGGCGAGGGCGAGGGCCGCCCCTACGAGGGCACCCAGACCGCCAAGCTGAAGGTGACCAAGGGTGG
CCCCCTGCCCTTCTCCTGGGACATCCTGTCCCCTCAGTTCATGTACGGCTCCAGGGCCTTCATCAAGCAC
CCCGCCGACATCCCCGACTACTATAAGCAGTCCTTCCCCGAGGGCTTCAAGTGGGAGCGCGTGATGAACT
TCGAGGACGGCGGCGCCGTGACCGTGACCCAGGACACCTCCCTGGAGGACGGCACCCTGATCTACAAGGT
GAAGCTCCGCGGCACCAACTTCCCTCCTGACGGCCCCGTAATGCAGAAGAAGACAATGGGCTGGGAAGCA
TCCACCGAGCGGTTGTACCCCGAGGACGGCGTGCTGAAGGGCGACATTAAGATGGCCCTGCGCCTGAAGG
ACGGCGGCCGCTACCTGGCGGACTTCAAGACCACCTACAAGGCCAAGAAGCCCGTGCAGATGCCCGGCGC
CTACAACGTCGACCGCAAGTTGGACATCACCTCCCACAACGAGGACTACACCGTGGTGGAACAGTACGAA
CGCTCCGAGGGCCGCCACTCCACCGGCGGCATGGACGAGCTGTACAAGTACTCCTCCGGACTCAGATCTG
GAGGCTCCGGAGGCTAATAATGAGGCGCGCCACGCGTGAATTCGATATCAAGCTTACCCAGCTTTCTTGT
ACAAAGTTGGCATTATAAGAAAGCATTGCTTATCAATTTGTTGCAACGAACAGGTCACTATCAGTCAAAA
TAAAATCATTATTTGCCATCCAGCTGATATCCCCTATAGTGAGTCGTATTACATGGTCATAGCTGTTTCC
TGGCAGCTCTGGCCCGTGTCTCAAAATCTCTGATGTTACATTGCACAAGATAAAAATATATCATCATGAA
CAATAAAACTGTCTGCTTACATAAACAGTAATACAAGGGGTGTTATGAGCCATATTCAACGGGAAACGTC
GAGGCCGCGATTAAATTCCAACATGGATGCTGATTTATATGGGTATAAATGGGCTCGCGATAATGTCGGG
CAATCAGGTGCGACAATCTATCGCTTGTATGGGAAGCCCGATGCGCCAGAGTTGTTTCTGAAACATGGCA
AAGGTAGCGTTGCCAATGATGTTACAGATGAGATGGTCAGACTAAACTGGCTGACGGAATTTATGCCTCT
TCCGACCATCAAGCATTTTATCCGTACTCCTGATGATGCATGGTTACTCACCACTGCGATCCCCGGAAAA
ACAGCATTCCAGGTATTAGAAGAATATCCTGATTCAGGTGAAAATATTGTTGATGCGCTGGCAGTGTTCC
TGCGCCGGTTGCATTCGATTCCTGTTTGTAATTGTCCTTTTAACAGCGATCGCGTATTTCGTCTCGCTCA
GGCGCAATCACGAATGAATAACGGTTTGGTTGATGCGAGTGATTTTGATGACGAGCGTAATGGCTGGCCT
GTTGAACAAGTCTGGAAAGAAATGCATAAACTTTTGCCATTCTCACCGGATTCAGTCGTCACTCATGGTG
ATTTCTCACTTGATAACCTTATTTTTGACGAGGGGAAATTAATAGGTTGTATTGATGTTGGACGAGTCGG
AATCGCAGACCGATACCAGGATCTTGCCATCCTATGGAACTGCCTCGGTGAGTTTTCTCCTTCATTACAG
AAACGGCTTTTTCAAAAATATGGTATTGATAATCCTGATATGAATAAATTGCAGTTTCATTTGATGCTCG
ATGAGTTTTTCTAATCAGAATTGGTTAATTGGTTGTAACACTGGCAGAGCATTACGCTGACTTGACGGGA
CGGCGCAAGCTCATGACCAAAATCCCTTAACGTGAGTTACGCGTCGTTCCACTGAGCGTCAGACCCCGTA
GAAAAGATCAAAGGATCTTCTTGAGATCCTTTTTTTCTGCGCGTAATCTGCTGCTTGCAAACAAAAAAAC
CACCGCTACCAGCGGTGGTTTGTTTGCCGGATCAAGAGCTACCAACTCTTTTTCCGAAGGTAACTGGCTT
CAGCAGAGCGCAGATACCAAATACTGTTCTTCTAGTGTAGCCGTAGTTAGGCCACCACTTCAAGAACTCT
GTAGCACCGCCTACATACCTCGCTCTGCTAATCCTGTTACCAGTGGCTGCTGCCAGTGGCGATAAGTCGT
GTCTTACCGGGTTGGACTCAAGACGATAGTTACCGGATAAGGCGCAGCGGTCGGGCTGAACGGGGGGTTC
GTGCACACAGCCCAGCTTGGAGCGAACGACCTACACCGAACTGAGATACCTACAGCGTGAGCTATGAGAA
AGCGCCACGCTTCCCGAAGGGAGAAAGGCGGACAGGTATCCGGTAAGCGGCAGGGTCGGAACAGGAGAGC
GCACGAGGGAGCTTCCAGGGGGAAACGCCTGGTATCTTTATAGTCCTGTCGGGTTTCGCCACCTCTGACT
TGAGCGTCGATTTTTGTGATGCTCGTCAGGGGGGCGGAGCCTATGGAAAAACGCCAGCAACGCGGCCTTT
TTACGGTTCCTGGCCTTTTGCTGGCCTTTTGCTCACATGTT
